>Addgene plasmid #242777 | pAAV-CAG-eGFP-SPOT | addgene full sequence | sequence record 486020 | Addgene NGS Result
CAATACGGGATAATACCGCGCCACATAGCAGAACTTTAAAAGTGCTCATCATTGGAAAACGTTCTTCGGG
GCGAAAACTCTCAAGGATCTTACCGCTGTTGAGATCCAGTTCGATGTAACCCACTCGTGCACCCAACTGA
TCTTCAGCATCTTTTACTTTCACCAGCGTTTCTGGGTGAGCAAAAACAGGAAGGCAAAATGCCGCAAAAA
AGGGAATAAGGGCGACACGGAAATGTTGAATACTCATACTCTTCCTTTTTCAATATTATTGAAGCATTTA
TCAGGGTTATTGTCTCATGAGCGGATACATATTTGAATGTATTTAGAAAAATAAACAAATAGGGGTTCCG
CGCACATTTCCCCGAAAAGTGCCACCTAAATTGTAAGCGTTAATATTTTGTTAAAATTCGCGTTAAATTT
TTGTTAAATCAGCTCATTTTTTAACCAATAGGCCGAAATCGGCAAAATCCCTTATAAATCAAAAGAATAG
ACCGAGATAGGGT
[37 nt withheld, positions 504-540]
AAAGAACGTGGACTCCAACGTCAAAGG
[49 nt withheld, positions 568-616]
T
[91 nt withheld, positions 618-708]
G
[124 nt withheld, positions 710-833]
CCCATTCGCCATTCAGGCTGCGCAACTGTTGGGAAGGGCGATCGGTGCGGGCCTCTTCGCTATTACGCCA
GCTGCGCGCTCGCTCGCTCACTGAGGCCGCCCGGGCAAAGCCCGGGCGTCGGGCGACCTTTGGTCGCCCG
GCCTCAGTGAGCGAGCGAGCGCGCAGAGAGGGAGTGGCCAACTCCATCACTAGGGGTTCCTTGTAGTTAA
TGATTAACCCGCCATGCTACTTATCTACGTAGCCATGCTCTAGGAAGAGTACCATTGACGTCAATAATGA
CGTATGTTCCCATAGTAACGCCAATAGGGACTTTCCATTGACGTCAATGGGTGGAGTATTTACGGTAAAC
TGCCCACTTGGCAGTACATCAAGTGTATCATATGCCAAGTACGCCCCCTATTGACGTCAATGACGGTAAA
TGGCCCGCCTGGCATTATGCCCAGTACATGACCTTATGGGACTTTCCTACTTGGCAGTACATCTACGTAT
TAGTCATCGCTATTACCATGGTCGAGGTGAGCCCCACGTTCTGCTTCACTCTCCCCATCTCCCCCCCCTC
CCCACCCCCAATTTTGTATTTATTTATTTTTTAATTATTTTGTGCAGCGATGGGGGCGGGGGGGGGGGGG
GGGCGCGCGCCGGGGGGGGGGGGGGGGGGSGGGGGGSGGGGSGGGGSGRGGSGGRGAGGKGCGGCGGCAG
CCAATCAGAGCGGCGCGCTCCGAAAGTTTCCTTTTATGGCGAGGCGGCGGCGGCGGCGGCCCTATAAAAA
GCGAAGCGCGCGGCGGGCGGGAGTCGCTGCGCGCTGCCTTCGCCCCGTGCCCCGCTCCGCCGCCGCCTCG
CGCCGCCCGCCCCGGCTCTGACTGACCGCGTTACTCCCACAGGTGAGCGGGCGGGACGGCCCTTCTCCTC
CGGGCTGTAATTAGCGCTTGGTTTAATGACGGCTTGTTTCTTTTCTGTGGCTGCGTGAAAGCCTTGAGGG
GCTCCGGGAGGGCCCTTTGTGCGGGGGGAGCGGCTCGGGGCTGTCCGCGGGGGGACGGCTGCCTTCGGGG
GGGACGGGGCAGGGCGGGGTTCGGCTTCTGGCGTGTGACCGGCGGCTCTAGAGCCTCTGCTAACCATGTT
CATGCCTTCTTCTTTTTCCTACAGCTCCTGGGCAACGTGCTGGTTATTGTGCTGTCTCATCATTTTGGCA
AAGAATTGGATCCGCCACCATGGTGAGCAAGGGCGAGGAGCTGTTCACCGGGGTGGTGCCCATCCTGGTC
GAGCTGGACGGCGACGTAAACGGCCACAAGTTCAGCGTGTCCGGCGAGGGCGAGGGCGATGCCACCTACG
GCAAGCTGACCCTGAAGTTCATTTGCACCACCGGCAAGCTGCCCGTGCCCTGGCCCACCCTCGTGACCAC
CCTGACCTACGGCGTGCAGTGCTTCAGCCGCTACCCCGACCACATGAAGCAGCACGACTTCTTCAAGTCC
GCCATGCCCGAAGGCTACGTCCAGGAGCGCACCATCTTCTTCAAGGACGACGGCAACTACAAGACCCGCG
CCGAGGTGAAGTTCGAGGGCGACACCCTGGTGAACCGCATCGAGCTGAAGGGCATCGACTTCAAGGAGGA
CGGCAACATCCTGGGGCACAAGCTGGAGTACAACTACAACAGCCACAACGTCTATATCATGGCCGACAAG
CAGAAGAACGGCATCAAGGTGAACTTCAAGATCCGCCACAACATCGAGGACGGCAGCGTGCAGCTCGCCG
ACCACTACCAGCAGAACACCCCCATCGGCGACGGCCCCGTGCTGCTGCCCGACAACCACTACCTGAGCAC
CCAGTCCGCCCTGAGCAAAGACCCCAACGAGAAGCGCGATCACATGGTCCTGCTGGAGTTCGTGACCGCC
GCCGGGATCACTCTCGGCATGGACGAGCTGTACAAGGGTGGTTCCGGTGGTTCTCCAGACAGAGTAAGGG
CCGTATCACACTGGAGTAGCGGCGGATCTGGTGGTTCACCCGACAGGGTTAGGGCAGTGTCACATTGGTC
AAGCGGGGGAAGTGGGGGATCTCCTGACCGCGTACGCGCAGTATCCCATTGGTCATCATAAGAATTCGAT
ATCAAGCTTATCGATAATCAACCTCTGGATTACAAAATTTGTGAAAGATTGACTGGTATTCTTAACTATG
TTGCTCCTTTTACGCTATGTGGATACGCTGCTTTAATGCCTTTGTATCATGCTATTGCTTCCCGTATGGC
TTTCATTTTCTCCTCCTTGTATAAATCCTGGTTGCTGTCTCTTTATGAGGAGTTGTGGCCCGTTGTCAGG
CAACGTGGCGTGGTGTGCACTGTGTTTGCTGACGCAACCCCCACTGGTTGGGGCATTGCCACCACCTGTC
AGCTCCTTTCCGGGACTTTCGCTTTCCCCCTCCCTATTGCCACGGCGGAACTCATCGCCGCCTGCCTTGC
CCGCTGCTGGACAGGGGCTCGGCTGTTGGGCACTGACAATTCCGTGGTGTTGTCGGGGAAATCATCGTCC
TTTCCTTGGCTGCTCGCCTGTGTTGCCACCTGGATTCTGCGCGGGACGTCCTTCTGCTACGTCCCTTCGG
CCCTCAATCCAGCGGACCTTCCTTCCCGCGGCCTGCTGCCGGCTCTGCGGCCTCTTCCGCGTCTTCGCCT
TCGCCCTCAGACGAGTCGGATCTCCCTTTGGGCCGCCTCCCCGCATCGATACCGTCGACCCGGGCGGCCG
CTTCGAGCAGACATGATAAGATACATTGATGAGTTTGGACAAACCACAACTAGAATGCAGTGAAAAAAAT
GCTTTATTTGTGAAATTTGTGATGCTATTGCTTTATTTGTAACCATTATAAGCTGCAATAAACAAGTTAA
CAACAACAATTGCATTCATTTTATGTTTCAGGTTCAGGGGGAGATGTGGGAGGTTTTTTAAAGCAAGTAA
AACCTCTACAAATGTGGTAAAATCGATAAGGATCTTCCTAGAGCATGGCTACGTAGATAAGTAGCATGGC
GGGTTAATCATTAACTACAAGGAACCCCTAGTGATGGAGTTGGCCACTCCCTCTCTGCGCGCTCGCTCGC
TCACTGAGGCCGGGCGACCAAAGGTCGCCCGACGCCCGGGCTTTGCCCGGGCGGCCTCAGTGAGCGAGCG
AGCGCGCAGCTGCATTAATGAATCGGCCAACGCGCGGGGAGAGGCGGTTTGCGTATTGGGCGCTCTTCCG
CTTCCTCGCTCACTGACTCGCTGCGCTCGGTCGTTCGGCTGCGGCGAGCGGTATCAGCTCACTCAAAGGC
GGTAATACGGTTATCCACAGAATCAGGGGATAACGCAGGAAAGAACATGTGAGCAAAAGGCCAGCAAAAG
GCCAGGAACCGTAAAAAGGCCGCGTTGCTGGCGTTTTTCCATAGGCTCCGCCCCCCTGACGAGCATCACA
AAAATCGACGCTCAAGTCAGAGGTGGCGAAACCCGACAGGACTATAAAGATACCAGGCGTTTCCCCCTGG
AAGCTCCCTCGTGCGCTCTCCTGTTCCGACCCTGCCGCTTACCGGATACCTGTCCGCCTTTCTCCCTTCG
GGAAGCGTGGCGCTTTCTCATAGCTCACGCTGTAGGTATCTCAGTTCGGTGTAGGTCGTTCGCTCCAAGC
TGGGCTGTGTGCACGAACCCCCCGTTCAGCCCGACCGCTGCGCCTTATCCGGTAACTATCGTCTTGAGTC
CAACCCGGTAAGACACGACTTATCGCCACTGGCAGCAGCCACTGGTAACAGGATTAGCAGAGCGAGGTAT
GTAGGCGGTGCTACAGAGTTCTTGAAGTGGTGGCCTAACTACGGCTACACTAGAAGAACAGTATTTGGTA
TCTGCGCTCTGCTGAAGCCAGTTACCTTCGGAAAAAGAGTTGGTAGCTCTTGATCCGGCAAACAAACCAC
CGCTGGTAGCGGTGGTTTTTTTGTTTGCAAGCAGCAGATTACGCGCAGAAAAAAAGGATCTCAAGAAGAT
CCTTTGATCTTTTCTACGGGGTCTGACGCTCAGTGGAACGAAAACTCACGTTAAGGGATTTTGGTCATGA
GATTATCAAAAAGGATCTTCACCTAGATCCTTTTAAATTAAAAATGAAGTTTTAAATCAATCTAAAGTAT
ATATGAGTAAACTTGGTCTGACAGTTACCAATGCTTAATCAGTGAGGCACCTATCTCAGCGATCTGTCTA
TTTCGTTCATCCATAGTTGCCTGACTCCCCGTCGTGTAGATAACTACGATACGGGAGGGCTTACCATCTG
GCCCCAGTGCTGCAATGATACCGCGAGACCCACGCTCACCGGCTCCAGATTTATCAGCAATAAACCAGCC
AGCCGGAAGGGCCGAGCGCAGAAGTGGTCCTGCAACTTTATCCGCCTCCATCCAGTCTATTAATTGTTGC
CGGGAAGCTAGAGTAAGTAGTTCGCCAGTTAATAGTTTGCGCAACGTTGTTGCCATTGCTACAGGCATCG
TGGTGTCACGCTCGTCGTTTGGTATGGCTTCATTCAGCTCCGGTTCCCAACGATCAAGGCGAGTTACATG
ATCCCCCATGTTGTGCAAAAAAGCGGTTAGCTCCTTCGGTCCTCCGATCGTTGTCAGAAGTAAGTTGGCC
GCAGTGTTATCACTCATGGTTATGGCAGCACTGCATAATTCTCTTACTGTCATGCCATCCGTAAGATGCT
TTTCTGTGACTGGTGAGTACTCAACCAAGTCATTCTGAGAATAGTGTATGCGGCGACCGAGTTGCTCTTG
CCCGGCGT
Features (pLannotate 1.2.2; 18 found; start..end, strand, type, name):
    248..352     -  promoter       AmpR promoter: bla
    405..833     -  rep_origin     f1 ori (sequence partly withheld): f1 bacteriophage origin of replication; arrow indicates direction of (+) strand synthesis
    838..907     -  CDS            lacZα (fragment): LacZα fragment of β-galactosidase; lacZ fragment
    902..1034    -  repeat_region  AAV2 ITR (fragment): inverted terminal repeat of adeno-associated virus serotype 2 inverted
   1095..1343    +  enhancer       CMV enhancer (fragment): human cytomegalovirus immediate early enhancer
   1345..1622    +  promoter       chicken β-actin promoter: No description available
   1623..1758    +  intron         hybrid intron (fragment): hybrid between chicken β-actin (CBA) and minute virus of mice (MMV) introns (Gray et al., 2011)
   1847..1977    +  intron         chimeric intron (fragment): chimera between introns from chicken β-actin and rabbit β-globin
   1975..2037    +  CDS            HBB (fragment): HBB_LEPEU - Experimental evidence at protein level: Swiss-Prot protein existence level 1. Involved in oxygen transport from the lung to the various peripheral tissues. From Lepus europaeus (European hare).
   2043..2759    +  CDS            EGFP: EGFP is a basic (constitutively fluorescent) green fluorescent protein published in 1996, derived from Aequorea victoria. It is reported to be a rapidly-maturing weak dimer with moderate acid sensitivity.
   2925..2949    +  misc_feature   MCS (fragment): pBluescript multiple cloning site
   2949..3537    +  misc_feature   WPRE: woodchuck hepatitis virus posttranscriptional regulatory element
   3580..3701    -  polyA_signal   SV40 poly(A) signal: SV40 polyadenylation signal
   3724..3792    -  CDS            large T antigen (fragment): large T antigen from SV40 (simian virus 40)
   3863..3996    +  repeat_region  AAV2 ITR: inverted terminal repeat of adeno-associated virus serotype 2 inverted
   3990..4046    -  CDS            lacI (fragment): lac repressor; lacI; The lac repressor binds to the lac operator to inhibit transcription in E. coli. This inhibition can be relieved by adding lactose or isopropyl-β-D-thiogalactopyranoside (IPTG).
   4229..4817    -  rep_origin     ori: high-copy-number ColE1/pMB1/pBR322/pUC origin of replication
   4988..247     -  CDS            AmpR (across the origin): β-lactamase; bla; confers resistance to ampicillin, carbenicillin, and related antibiotics
