[The description below was written by a language model from this plasmid's Addgene catalogue record and pLannotate feature annotations shown in this document.]
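Description:
pAAV-CAG-eGFP-SPOT is an adeno-associated virus transfer plasmid of about 5.6 kb, built by Gibson cloning into the pAAV-CAG-GFP backbone. It is maintained in E. coli through a high-copy ColE1/pUC-type origin and an ampicillin resistance (β-lactamase) cassette with its own bla promoter. An f1 phage origin is also present, along with short lacZα and lacI remnants that are leftovers of the parental cloning vector rather than functional parts. Two AAV2 inverted terminal repeats flank the expression cassette. These repeats are the only cis elements needed for replication and encapsidation of the intervening DNA when Rep, Cap and helper functions are supplied in trans. The depositor notes a single-base indel in the right ITR relative to their reference sequence and considers it inconsequential for function.

Between the ITRs, the CAG promoter drives strong, broadly active expression in mammalian cells. It is annotated here as a CMV enhancer fragment, the chicken β-actin promoter and chicken β-actin/rabbit β-globin intron sequence; the small "HBB" hit is part of that globin-derived region. The coding sequence is EGFP carrying a C-terminal SPOT tag, a short peptide epitope recognised by a dedicated affinity binder. The tag itself is not called in the feature table but presumably lies in the unannotated stretch just after EGFP. A WPRE follows to enhance transcript stability and expression, and an SV40 polyadenylation signal terminates the message. According to the associated publication, the construct belongs to work on combinatorial protein barcodes for neuron tracing, where an epitope-tagged fluorescent protein delivered by AAV can serve as an immunodetectable label.
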