Addgene plasmid #242777: pAAV-CAG-eGFP-SPOT
Purpose: AAV transfer plasmid expressing eGFP-SPOT under a CAG promoter.
Depositing lab: Andrew Payne. Depositing organization: E11 Bio, Convergent Research. Publication: Combinatorial protein barcodes enable self-correcting neuron tracing with nanoscale molecular context. Park SY, Sheridan A, An B, Jarvis E, Lyudchik J, Patton W, Axup JY, Chan SW, Damstra HGJ, Leible D, Leung KS, Magno CA, Meeran A, Michalska JM, Rieger F, Wang C, Wu M, Church GM, Funke J, Huffman T, Leeper KGC, Truckenbrodt S, Winnubst J, Kornfeld JMR, Boyden ES, Rodriques SG, Payne AC. bioRxiv 2025.09.26.678648 10.1101/2025.09.26.678648.
Backbone
  Vector backbone: pAAV-CAG-GFP (Addgene Plasmid 37825)
  Backbone manufacturer: Edward Boyden
  Vector type: AAV
Growth in bacteria
  Bacterial resistance: Ampicillin, 100 μg/mL
  Growth temperature: 30°C
  Growth strain: NEB Stable
  Copy number: High Copy
Gene/Insert
  Gene/Insert name: EGFP
  Species: Synthetic
  Promoter: CAG
  Tag / fusion protein: SPOT (C terminal on insert)
  Cloning method: Gibson Cloning
Terms and licenses: Academic/Nonprofit Terms; Industry Terms: Not Available to Industry
Depositor comments: Please visit https://doi.org/10.1101/2025.09.26.678648 for bioRxiv preprint. There is a minor discrepancy between the Addgene NGS sequence and the depositor sequence: 1bp indel in R-ITR. Depositor confirms this is not of concern for plasmid function.
How to cite: pAAV-CAG-eGFP-SPOT was a gift from Andrew Payne (Addgene plasmid # 242777 ; http://n2t.net/addgene:242777 ; RRID:Addgene_242777)
